>Addgene plasmid #180205 | pcDNA-MYC-As-NF-kB3 | addgene full sequence | sequence record 444956 | Addgene NGS Result
TCCATCACAATCTTGTGCTGCTCGGCCTCCTCCTTCAGCTTATCGATCACCTCCTGTTTGGCCACCAGGG
CCTCCTCGGCCTGCTGGAGCTGCTGTTTGAGATCTTCCAGCTGCATTCCTCGCTTCCGCTCACTGCCCAC
CACGCTGCTCTTGATGTGGTTGTCGTATTCTTGGAAGAGCTGGTGATAGGCCACCTGCAACTGGGCCAGC
TTCCTCTTCTCCTCCGAGGCGGCCTGGCGCTCCATGCGGAGCGCGGCCTCCACGCTCTGGCCCTGCATGC
GCAGCTGGTCCACCTGCACGCTGTGCTGCTGCTGCAGCGCCTCGCGCTCACTCTCCAGCTGCCGCGCCTG
CTCGCTGGCCGCCCGGGCCCGACCCTCCAGAGCCTGGCATTCCTTAGTGGCAGCCTCCAAGCGACTCTGG
CTCTCCTGCAGCTCCCCGAGCAAGGACGTCACCTGGGCTTTCACAGAGGCCTTGTCCTCAGCCATCTGCT
GCTGGCATCTCTTCAGGTGCTCCACCTCCCGCAGAGCCTGCTCCTTCTGCCTCTTCAGATCGAGCTTCTC
CAGGCCGAGTCTCTCCACCAGTTTCCTGGCCTCCTGGAACTTGCACATGAGGAACTCCTTCTCCTCCCTC
TGGCTGGCTTGGAAATGCAGAAGCTCCTCGCAGCGCTCCCGCAGAATCTGGTTGCTCTGCCGGATGGCAT
CTCGGAGCTCTTGATTCTCCTCCAGGCAGCGCTGGAGGGTCTCAGGAGCGCCCTGTTCTGAAGGCAGGTG
CAGCATGGCTGGCTTCCCCAGAGGAGACTCTTCGCCCAGTACGTCCTGATCTGCTGCCGGGCCACCACTG
GGCTGCACCATCTCACACAGTTGGCTCTTCCAGAGGTGCCTATTCATGGAATTCTCATTCGGGTGGTGGT
CTGCGCCTTCTGGCCTCAGATCCGGGGACATATGTGAGTTGAGAACAGTTGGACTCCATCTTCTGATCCT
TATCGATAATCCTGGCGCTAATTTGTCTGTCAGACTCCAAGGTCAGGTCCCAATACTGTGGTATCTGCGC
CACGAGAGCGTACTGATGGTGCACGTAGCTGGGCTGAATAGTGCAACAGATTTTCCCGTCCTGATCACAC
TCCCACCCATTTGCTGGGTCAATCTTTGTTCCGGGAGCGAAGTCATGATCTGTAAATTCATCAACCAACA
TCAGGGCGATGGACTGTTTCCTGATCTTACTAGTCAGCAGGGTCACCTCAGCACCGGAGAGCATCGGGAC
TTCTGTGTGAGACATGTTCTGAATTTTCAGGTCGCACCCGTAGATAGGTTCGGAAGCCACCCAAGACCGG
GCCATTTCACCGGTAGGCAACCGGAAAAGCACGGAAAACATAATTCGGATCACCTGTTGGTCTTCGGTAG
GCCTGGGGCCCCAGTGATTTTCTGCGGCATTTCTGTCGCTCCGGATCACCACGAGGTTGGAGAATGTAGC
GGCTCCCAGGCTGAGAGGCTGGCTAACGCTCTCTCCTTCCCTTCCCTCGAGTCTGTGCCAGTGAGGGCGT
GGGATCCCGTCTTCTCCGTCCTGTCTCGTCACCACGGATGCCTGTATGTGAGTGCCATCTGGCAAGACGT
CTCGATATCTGTCAGCAACCCTAACCGTGGGAAATCCTCCATCCCTTCTCCCCGGGAGTGGGGTTCGTCT
TTTTTCCTTTGCGTATCTGAACCGCCCTCTTTCAGTCGGCTGCTCGGTAATTTCCAAGACTTCCCGCAGA
TCGCGATACATGGCGTGTGTAGGGTGGTACTGATGGTGGCCCCCCATCAATCTCGGTATTGGCGGGGCTG
CTGCAGCTCCACTAACCTGAAGGAAACCTCGATGCATAGGGAAAGACTCAATGGGGTATGCTCGCGGTGG
GAATCCTCCGTGGCCTGTATGAGTTGTAGGAGGAAGAATGCCCAGGTCCCATGCAGTCATGGGTGTCCTT
GGTGGCTGAAAGGTAGCTCCACAAGCCACAGATGCGGAGGGTCTCCATGCCTGGTTATAGGCGTTTTCGG
AGGCATCACTCAAGTCCACCCTAGCTCTCTTGGCGGCAGATGGTCCGCAAGCATGAGACCCACCCCCAGA
CGTCAGAACAGCCTCGAAATCATTTGGAGAATTCAAGTCCTCTTCAGAAATGAGCTTTTGCTCCATGGTG
AGGTCGCCCAAGCTCTCCATTTCATTCAAGTCCTCTTCAGAAATGAGCTTTTGCTCCATTTCATTCAAGT
CCTCTTCAGAAATGAGCTTTTGCTCCATTTCATTCAAGTCCTCTTCAGAAATGAGCTTTTGCTCCATTTC
ATTCAAGTCCTCTTCAGAAATGAGCTTTTGCTCCATTTCATTCAAGTCCTCTTCAGAAATGAGCTTTTGC
TCCATAGCTTTAAATCGGTACCAAGCTTAAGTTTAAACGCTAGCCAGCTTGGGTCTCCCTATAGTGAGTC
GTATTAATTTCGATAAGCCAGTAAGCAGTGGGTTCTCTAGTTAGCCAGAGAGCTCTGCTTATATAGACCT
CCCACCGTACACGCCTACCGCCCATTTGCGTCAATGGGGCGGAGTTGTTACGACATTTTGGAAAGTCCCG
TTGATTTTGGTGCCAAAACAAACTCCCATTGACGTCAATGGGGTGGAGACTTGGAAATCCCCGTGAGTCA
AACCGCTATCCACGCCCATTGATGTACTGCCAAAACCGCATCACCATGGTAATAGCGATGACTAATACGT
AGATGTACTGCCAAGTAGGAAAGTCCCATAAGGTCATGTACTGGGCATAATGCCAGGCGGGCCATTTACC
GTCATTGACGTCAATAGGGGGCGTACTTGGCATATGATACACTTGATGTACTGCCAAGTGGGCAGTTTAC
CGTAAATACTCCACCCATTGACGTCAATGGAAAGTCCCTATTGGCGTTACTATGGGAACATACGTCATTA
TTGACGTCAATGGGCGGGGGTCGTTGGGCGGTCAGCCAGGCGGGCCATTTACCGTAAGTTATGTAACGCG
GAACTCCATATATGGGCTATGAACTAATGACCCCGTAATTGATTACTATTAATAACTAGTCAATAATCAA
TGTCAACGCGTATATCTGGCCCGTACATCGCGAAGCAGCGCAAAACGCCTAACCCTAAGCAGATTCTTCA
TGCAATTGTCGGTCAAGCCTTGCCTTGTTGTAGCTTAAATTTTGCTCGCGCACTACTCAGCGACCTCCAA
CACACAAGCAGGGAGCAGATACTGGCTTAACTATGCGGCATCAGAGCAGATTGTACTGAGAGTGCACCAT
AGGGGATCGGGAGATCTCCCGATCCGTCGACGTCAGGTGGCACTTTTCGGGGAAATGTGCGCGGAACCCC
TATTTGTTTATTTTTCTAAATACATTCAAATATGTATCCGCTCATGAGACAATAACCCTGATAAATGCTT
CAATAATATTGAAAAAGGAAGAGTATGAGTATTCAACATTTCCGTGTCGCCCTTATTCCCTTTTTTGCGG
CATTTTGCCTTCCTGTTTTTGCTCACCCAGAAACGCTGGTGAAAGTAAAAGATGCTGAAGATCAGTTGGG
TGCACGAGTGGGTTACATCGAACTGGATCTCAACAGCGGTAAGATCCTTGAGAGTTTTCGCCCCGAAGAA
CGTTTTCCAATGATGAGCACTTTTAAAGTTCTGCTATGTGGCGCGGTATTATCCCGTATTGACGCCGGGC
AAGAGCAACTCGGTCGCCGCATACACTATTCTCAGAATGACTTGGTTGAGTACTCACCAGTCACAGAAAA
GCATCTTACGGATGGCATGACAGTAAGAGAATTATGCAGTGCTGCCATAACCATGAGTGATAACACTGCG
GCCAACTTACTTCTGACAACGATCGGAGGACCGAAGGAGCTAACCGCTTTTTTGCACAACATGGGGGATC
ATGTAACTCGCCTTGATCGTTGGGAACCGGAGCTGAATGAAGCCATACCAAACGACGAGCGTGACACCAC
GATGCCTGTAGCAATGGCAACAACGTTGCGCAAACTATTAACTGGCGAACTACTTACTCTAGCTTCCCGG
CAACAATTAATAGACTGGATGGAGGCGGATAAAGTTGCAGGACCACTTCTGCGCTCGGCCCTTCCGGCTG
GCTGGTTTATTGCTGATAAATCTGGAGCCGGTGAGCGTGGGTCTCGCGGTATCATTGCAGCACTGGGGCC
AGATGGTAAGCCCTCCCGTATCGTAGTTATCTACACGACGGGGAGTCAGGCAACTATGGATGAACGAAAT
AGACAGATCGCTGAGATAGGTGCCTCACTGATTAAGCATTGGTAACTGTCAGACCAAGTTTACTCATATA
TACTTTAGATTGATTTAAAACTTCATTTTTAATTTAAAAGGATCTAGGTGAAGATCCTTTTTGATAATCT
CATGACCAAAATCCCTTAACGTGAGTTTTCGTTCCACTGAGCGTCAGACCCCGTAGAAAAGATCAAAGGA
TCTTCTTGAGATCCTTTTTTTCTGCGCGTAATCTGCTGCTTGCAAACAAAAAAACCACCGCTACCAGCGG
TGGTTTGTTTGCCGGATCAAGAGCTACCAACTCTTTTTCCGAAGGTAACTGGCTTCAGCAGAGCGCAGAT
ACCAAATACTGTTCTTCTAGTGTAGCCGTAGTTAGGCCACCACTTCAAGAACTCTGTAGCACCGCCTACA
TACCTCGCTCTGCTAATCCTGTTACCAGTGGCTGCTGCCAGTGGCGATAAGTCGTGTCTTACCGGGTTGG
ACTCAAGACGATAGTTACCGGATAAGGCGCAGCGGTCGGGCTGAACGGGGGGTTCGTGCACACAGCCCAG
CTTGGAGCGAACGACCTACACCGAACTGAGATACCTACAGCGTGAGCTATGAGAAAGCGCCACGCTTCCC
GAAGGGAGAAAGGCGGACAGGTATCCGGTAAGCGGCAGGGTCGGAACAGGAGAGCGCACGAGGGAGCTTC
CAGGGGGAAACGCCTGGTATCTTTATAGTCCTGTCGGGTTTCGCCACCTCTGACTTGAGCGTCGATTTTT
GTGATGCTCGTCAGGGGGGCGGAGCCTATGGAAAAACGCCAGCAACGCGGCCTTTTTACGGTTCCTGGCC
TTTTGCTGGCCTTTTGCTCACATGTTCTTTCCTGCGTTATCCCCTGATTCTGTGGATAACCGTATTACCG
CCTTTGAGTGAGCTGATACCGCTCGCCGCAGCCGAACGACCGAGCGCAGCGAGTCAGTGAGCGAGGAAGC
GGAAGAGCGCCCAATACGCAAACCGCCTCTCCCCGCGCGTTGGCCGATTCATTAATGCAGCTGGCACGAC
AGGTTTCCCGACTGGAAAGCGGGCAGTGAGCGCAACGCAATTAATGTGAGTTAGCTCACTCATTAGGCAC
CCCAGGCTTTACACTTTATGCTTCCGGCTCGTATGTTGTGTGGAATTGTGAGCGGATAACAATTTCACAC
AGGAAACAGCTATGACCATGATTACGCCAAGCTCTAGCTAGAGGTCGACGGTATACAGACATGATAAGAT
ACATTGATGAGTTTGGACAAACCACAACTAGAATGCAGTGAAAAAAATGCTTTATTTGTGAAATTTGTGA
TGCTATTGCTTTATTTGTAACCATTATAAGCTGCAATAAACAAGTTGGGGTGGGCGAAGAACTCCAGCAT
GAGATCCCCGCGCTGGAGGATCATCCAGCCGGCGTCCCGGAAAACGATTCCGAAGCCCAACCTTTCATAG
AAGGCGGCGGTGGAATCGAAATCTCGTGATGGCAGGTTGGGCGTCGCTTGGTCGGTCATTTCGAACCCCA
GAGTCCCGCTCAGAAGAACTCGTCAAGAAGGCGATAGAAGGCGATGCGCTGCGAATCGGGAGCGGCGATA
CCGTAAAGCACGAGGAAGCGGTCAGCCCATTCGCCGCCAAGCTCTTCAGCAATATCACGGGTAGCCAACG
CTATGTCCTGATAGCGGTCCGCCACACCCAGCCGGCCACAGTCGATGAATCCAGAAAAGCGGCCATTTTC
CACCATGATATTCGGCAAGCAGGCATCGCCATGGGTCACGACGAGATCCTCGCCGTCGGGCATGCGCGCC
TTGAGCCTGGCGAACAGTTCGGCTGGCGCGAGCCCCTGATGCTCTTCGTCCAGATCATCCTGATCGACAA
GACCGGCTTCCATCCGAGTACGTGCTCGCTCGATGCGATGTTTCGCTTGGTGGTCGAATGGGCAGGTAGC
CGGATCAAGCGTATGCAGCCGCCGCATTGCATCAGCCATGATGGATACTTTCTCGGCAGGAGCAAGGTGA
GATGACAGGAGATCCTGCCCCGGCACTTCGCCCAATAGCAGCCAGTCCCTTCCCGCTTCAGTGACAACGT
CGAGCACAGCTGCGCAAGGAACGCCCGTCGTGGCCAGCCACGATAGCCGCGCTGCCTCGTCCTGCAGTTC
ATTCAGGGCACCGGACAGGTCGGTCTTGACAAAAAGAACCGGGCGCCCCTGCGCTGACAGCCGGAACACG
GCGGCATCAGAGCAGCCGATTGTCTGTTGTGCCCAGTCATAGCCGAATAGCCTCTCCACCCAAGCGGCCG
GAGAACCTGCGTGCAATCCATCTTGTTCAATCATGCGAAACGATCCTCATCCTGTCTCTTGATCAGATCC
GAAAATGGATATACAAGCTCCCGGGAGCTTTTTGCAAAAGCCTAGGCCTCCAAAAAAGCCTCCTCACTAC
TTCTGGAATAGCTCAGAGGCAGAGGCGGCCTCGGCCTCTGCATAAATAAAAAAAATTAGTCAGCCATGGG
GCGGAGAATGGGCGGAACTGGGCGGAGTTAGGGGCGGGATGGGCGGAGTTAGGGGCGGGACTATGGTTGC
TGACTAATTGAGATGCATGCTTTGCATACTTCTGCCTGCTGGGGAGCCTGGGGACTTTCCACACCTGGTT
GCTGACTAATTGAGATGCATGCTTTGCATACTTCTGCCTGCTGGGGAGCCTGGGGACTTTCCACACCCTA
ACTGACACACATTCCACAGAATTAATTCGCGTTAAATTTTTGTTAAATCAGCTCATTTTTTAACCAATAG
GCCGAAATCGGCAAAATCCCTTATAAATCAAAAGAATAGACCGAGATAGGGT
[37 nt withheld, positions 7123-7159]
AAAGAACGTGGACTCCAACGTCAAAGG
[49 nt withheld, positions 7187-7235]
T
[91 nt withheld, positions 7237-7327]
G
[124 nt withheld, positions 7329-7452]
GGGGATACCCCCTAGAGCCCCAGCTGGTTCTTTCCGCCTCAGAAGCCATAGAGCCCACCGCATCCCCAGC
ATGCCTGCTATTGTCTTCCCAATCCTCCCCCTTGCTGTCCTGCCCCACCCCACCCCCCAGAATAGAATGA
CACCTACTCAGACAATGCGATGCAATTTCCTCATTTTATTAGGAAAGGACAGTGGGAGTGGCACCTTCCA
GGGTCAAGGAAGGCACGGGGGAGGGGCAAACAACAGATGGCTGGCAACTAGAAGGCACAGTCGAGGCTGA
TCAGCGGGTTTAAACGGGCCCTCTAGACTACTCAATGCACTCCATGACATGTATCTGCAGGGTGTCCATA
TCAGGGGCCTGATACTGGCACTTGGGACAGCAGAAGTCAGGTGGCTCCTCGGGGGGGCTCCTCCTCTGGC
TGGGCAGGGCCAGGGGAGAGGAGAGGTAGGCAGGGGCGGGGGGCAAGGGGGCCTGGGAGACCTCGACATG
CCGCTTCCTCATGTCCTCGATCCTGGCCGACTCCTGACAGCTGGCCTTCAGTTTGCTGTACTCCCTCTGC
AGCTGCTCCAGCTGCTCCTGCAGGAGCTCCTTCTTCTCGGCCAGCTTCTCCCGGGCCTGCCTCTCAGCCT
GGAAGTCCGCCTTGTAGATATCCGCCTGGGCCTTCAGCACCGGAACGGTC
Features (pLannotate 1.2.2; 26 found; start..end, strand, type, name):
   2134..2163    -  CDS            Myc: Myc (human c-Myc proto-oncogene) epitope tag
   2197..2226    -  CDS            Myc: Myc (human c-Myc proto-oncogene) epitope tag
   2236..2265    -  CDS            Myc: Myc (human c-Myc proto-oncogene) epitope tag
   2275..2304    -  CDS            Myc: Myc (human c-Myc proto-oncogene) epitope tag
   2314..2343    -  CDS            Myc: Myc (human c-Myc proto-oncogene) epitope tag
   2353..2382    -  CDS            Myc: Myc (human c-Myc proto-oncogene) epitope tag
   2438..2456    -  promoter       T7 promoter: promoter for bacteriophage T7 RNA polymerase
   2472..2505    -  LTR            5' LTR (truncated) (fragment): truncated 5' long terminal repeat (LTR) from HIV-1
   2501..2704    -  promoter       CMV promoter: human cytomegalovirus (CMV) immediate early promoter
   2705..3084    -  enhancer       CMV enhancer: human cytomegalovirus immediate early enhancer
   3239..3291    +  misc_feature   bom (fragment): basis of mobility region from pBR322
   3350..3454    +  promoter       AmpR promoter: bla
   3455..4315    +  CDS            AmpR: β-lactamase; bla; confers resistance to ampicillin, carbenicillin, and related antibiotics
   4486..5074    +  rep_origin     ori: high-copy-number ColE1/pMB1/pBR322/pUC origin of replication
   5257..5349    +  CDS            lacI (fragment): lac repressor; lacI; The lac repressor binds to the lac operator to inhibit transcription in E. coli. This inhibition can be relieved by adding lactose or isopropyl-β-D-thiogalactopyranoside (IPTG).
   5362..5383    +  protein_bind   CAP binding site: CAP binding activates transcription in the presence of cAMP. E. coli catabolite activator protein
   5398..5428    +  promoter       lac promoter: promoter for the E. coli lac operon
   5436..5452    +  protein_bind   lac operator: The lac repressor binds to the lac operator to inhibit transcription in E. coli. This inhibition can be relieved by adding lactose or isopropyl-β-D-thiogalactopyranoside (IPTG). lac repressor encoded by lacI
   5525..5646    -  polyA_signal   SV40 poly(A) signal: SV40 polyadenylation signal
   5641..5799    -  CDS            ble (fragment): BLE_KLEPN - Experimental evidence at protein level: Swiss-Prot protein existence level 1. Binding protein with a strong affinity to the bleomycin family of antibiotics. Binds to CL990; an antimitotic-antibiotic compound. From Klebsiella pneumoniae.
   5823..6614    -  CDS            neo: KKA2_KLEPN - Also known as kan, nptII. Experimental evidence at protein level: Swiss-Prot protein existence level 1. Resistance to kanamycin, neomycin, paromomycin, ribostamycin, butirosin and gentamicin B. From Klebsiella pneumoniae.
   6681..7010    -  promoter       SV40 promoter: SV40 enhancer and early promoter
   7024..7452    -  rep_origin     f1 ori (sequence partly withheld): f1 bacteriophage origin of replication; arrow indicates direction of (+) strand synthesis
   7473..7494    -  promoter       SV40 promoter (fragment): SV40 enhancer and early promoter
   7498..7722    -  polyA_signal   bGH poly(A) signal: bovine growth hormone polyadenylation signal
   7763..887     -  CDS            IKBKG (across the origin): NEMO_HUMAN - Also known as FIP3, NEMO. Experimental evidence at protein level: Swiss-Prot protein existence level 1. (Microbial infection) Also considered to be a mediator for HTLV-1 Tax oncoprotein activation of NF-kappa-B. From Homo sapiens (Human).
