[The description below was written by a language model from this plasmid's Addgene catalogue record and pLannotate feature annotations shown in this document.]
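Description:
pcDNA-MYC-As-NF-kB3 is catalogued as a mammalian expression plasmid built on a pcDNA-MYC backbone. It carries a human codon-optimized coding sequence for NF-kB3 from the choanoflagellate Acanthoeca spectabilis (amino acids 2–412, about 1.2 kb), cloned between EcoRI and XbaI sites. Transcription is driven by the CMV immediate-early enhancer/promoter. The insert is fused at its N-terminus to a MYC epitope tag, which allows detection of the protein by immunoblotting or immunofluorescence after transfection. According to the record, the plasmid is used to express this protist NF-κB homolog in mammalian cells, in a comparison of NF-κB proteins from unicellular relatives of animals.

The feature table shows a typical pcDNA3-type architecture. A high-copy ColE1/pUC origin and an ampicillin resistance gene support propagation in E. coli, and an f1 origin is also present. An SV40 promoter–neo cassette with an SV40 poly(A) signal would permit G418 selection of transfected cells. In the expression unit, the CMV enhancer/promoter and a T7 promoter lie upstream of six tandem Myc epitope repeats, and a bGH polyadenylation signal terminates the transcript.

The sequenced record does not fully match the catalogue entry, however. It is 8,132 nt long rather than the stated 6,750 bp. The only open reading frame annotated between the Myc tags and the bGH poly(A) signal is human IKBKG (NEMO), and no A. spectabilis NF-κB sequence is annotated. An annotation tool might simply fail to recognize the protist gene, which could lie in the unannotated stretch next to the tags. Even so, the extra length and the NEMO hit are unexplained by the record, so the insert identity should be verified.
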