Addgene plasmid #180205: pcDNA-MYC-As-NF-kB3
Purpose: Expresses MYC-tagged Acanthoeca spectabilis NF-kB3 protein in mammalian cells
Depositing lab: Thomas Gilmore. Depositing organization: Boston University Main Campus. Publication: Comparison of NF-kappaB from the protists Capsaspora owczarzaki and Acanthoeca spectabilis reveals extensive evolutionary diversification of this transcription factor. Williams LM, Sridhar S, Samaroo J, Peart J, Adindu EK, Addanki A, DiRusso CJ, Aguirre Carrion PJ, Rodriguez-Sastre N, Siggers T, Gilmore TD. Commun Biol. 2021 Dec 16;4(1):1404. doi: 10.1038/s42003-021-02924-2. PubMed 34916615.
Backbone
  Vector backbone: pcDNA-MYC
  Backbone size w/o insert (bp): 5500
  Total vector size (bp): 6750
  Vector type: Mammalian Expression
Growth in bacteria
  Bacterial resistance: Ampicillin, 100 μg/mL
  Growth temperature: 30°C
  Growth strain: DH5alpha
  Copy number: High Copy
Gene/Insert
  Gene/Insert name: As-NF-kB3 (alt name: Acanthoeca spectabilis NF-kB3)
  Species: Acanthoeca spectabilis
  Insert size (bp): 1230
  Mutation: aa 2-412
  Promoter: CMV
  Tag / fusion protein: MYC-tagged fusion protein (N terminal on insert)
  Cloning method: Restriction Enzyme; 5′ cloning site EcoRI (not destroyed); 3′ cloning site XbaI (not destroyed)
  Sequencing primers: 5′ CMV promoter
Resource information
  A portion of this plasmid was derived from a plasmid made by: GenScript
Terms and licenses: Academic/Nonprofit Terms; Industry Terms: Not Available to Industry
Depositor comments: Codon optimized for human cell expression
How to cite: pcDNA-MYC-As-NF-kB3 was a gift from Thomas Gilmore (Addgene plasmid # 180205 ; http://n2t.net/addgene:180205 ; RRID:Addgene_180205)
